Addgene plasmid #233994: makeTCR_Hs.TRBV11-1
Purpose: Hs TRBV gene for makeTCR assembly
Depositing lab: Michael Platten. Depositing organization: Deutsches Krebsforschungszentrum (DKFZ). Publication: makeTCR: A Modular Platform for Rapid, Flexible, Scalable, Single-Step T Cell Receptor Synthesis. Hamberger M, Neuhoff M-T, Pietrantonio SV, Boschert T, Maldonado Torres C, Errerd A, Tan CL, Lindner JM, Platten M, Green EW. bioRxiv 2025.04.27.647198 10.1101/2025.04.27.647198.
Backbone
  Vector backbone: pmakeTCR
  Backbone manufacturer: custom
  Backbone size w/o insert (bp): 1710
  Vector type: Synthetic Biology
Growth in bacteria
  Bacterial resistance: Chloramphenicol, 25 μg/mL
  Growth temperature: 37°C
  Growth strain: DH5alpha
  Copy number: High Copy
Gene/Insert
  Gene/Insert name: TRBV11-1 (alt name: ENSG00000260437)
  Species: H. sapiens (human)
  Insert size (bp): 336
  Entrez Gene: TRBV11-1 (a.k.a. TCRBV11S1, TCRBV21S1, TRBV111)
  Promoter: n/a
  Cloning method: Restriction Enzyme; 5′ cloning site CCAT (not destroyed); 3′ cloning site TGTG (not destroyed)
  Sequencing primers: 5′ M13 (-21) Forward; 3′ M13 Reverse
Resource information
  A portion of this plasmid was derived from a plasmid made by: synthetic
Terms and licenses: Academic/Nonprofit Terms; Industry Terms: Not Available to Industry
Depositor comments: Please visit https://doi.org/10.1101/2025.04.27.647198 for bioRxiv preprint.
How to cite: makeTCR_Hs.TRBV11-1 was a gift from Michael Platten (Addgene plasmid # 233994 ; http://n2t.net/addgene:233994 ; RRID:Addgene_233994)
