[The description below was written by a language model from this plasmid's Addgene catalogue record and pLannotate feature annotations shown in this document.]
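Description:
makeTCR_Hs.TRBV11-1 is a small (about 2.0 kb) bacterial part-donor plasmid from the makeTCR modular toolkit, a synthetic-biology system for assembling complete T cell receptor sequences from standardized gene-segment modules. It is built on the custom pmakeTCR backbone of roughly 1.7 kb, which carries little beyond what is needed for propagation in E. coli: a high-copy ColE1/pUC-type origin of replication and a chloramphenicol acetyltransferase (cat) gene driven by its native cat promoter for chloramphenicol selection. These elements are insulated by short transcription terminators (tonB, T7Te and T3Te), which limit read-through between the backbone and the cloned part. A short residual lacZα fragment is also detected, and the insert can be sequenced from flanking M13 forward and reverse primer sites.

The payload is a synthetic 336 bp segment encoding the human TCR beta-chain variable gene TRBV11-1. No promoter is associated with it, so the plasmid is a storage and donor vector rather than an expression construct. The insert is bounded by defined four-base junctions at its 5′ and 3′ ends, both recorded as not destroyed, which is consistent with overhang-directed ligation to neighbouring modules. However, the record lists the cloning method only as restriction enzyme and does not name the enzyme. The automated annotation labels the coding region as the closely related TRBV11-2. This most likely reflects homology-based matching within the TRBV11 family rather than a different insert, since the annotated position and length agree with the catalogue description. The plasmid is intended to supply the TRBV11-1 segment when building TCR beta chains that use this V gene.
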