Features (pLannotate 1.2.2; 8 found; start..end, strand, type, name):
     10..342     +  CDS            TRBV11-2: TVBK2_HUMAN - Also known as TCRBV21S3A2N2T From Homo sapiens (Human).
    431..462     +  terminator     tonB terminator: bidirectional E. coli tonB-P14 transcription terminator
    463..565     +  promoter       cat promoter: promoter of the E. coli cat gene encoding chloramphenicol acetyltransferase
    566..1222    +  CDS            cat: CAT_ECOLX - Experimental evidence at protein level: Swiss-Prot protein existence level 1. This enzyme is an effector of chloramphenicol resistance in bacteria. From Escherichia coli. This protein is used as a marker in many commonly used cloning vectors, such as pACYC184.
   1249..1276    +  terminator     T7Te terminator: phage T7 early transcription terminator
   1288..1875    -  rep_origin     ori: high-copy-number ColE1/pMB1/pBR322/pUC origin of replication
   1897..1926    -  terminator     T3Te terminator: phage T3 early transcription terminator
   1998..2017    -  CDS            lacZα (fragment): LacZα fragment of β-galactosidase; lacZ fragment
>Addgene plasmid #233994 | makeTCR_Hs.TRBV11-1 | addgene full sequence | sequence record 468313 | Addgene NGS Result
CGTCTCACCATGAGCACCAGGCTTCTCTGCTGGATGGCCCTCTGTCTCCTGGGGGCAGAACTCTCAGAAG
CTGAAGTTGCCCAGTCCCCCAGATATAAGATTACAGAGAAAAGCCAGGCTGTGGCTTTTTGGTGTGATCC
TATTTCTGGCCATGCTACCCTTTACTGGTACCGGCAGATCCTGGGACAGGGCCCGGAGCTTCTGGTTCAA
TTTCAGGATGAGAGTGTAGTAGATGATTCACAGTTGCCTAAGGATCGATTTTCTGCAGAGAGGCTCAAAG
GAGTAGACTCCACTCTCAAGATCCAGCCTGCAGAGCTTGGGGACTCGGCCATGTATCTCTGTGTGAGACG
CAGGGAAGATGGCCGCGAAGAAAACGTCATAGCTGTTTCCTGACTGACCATTTAAATCATACCTGACCTC
CATAGCAGAAAGTCAAAAGCCTCCGACCGGAGGCTTTTGACTTGATCGGCACGTAAGAGGTTCCAACTTT
CACCATAATGAAATAAGATCACTACCGGGCGTATTTTTTGAGTTATCGAGATTTTCAGGAGCTAAGGAAG
CTAAAATGGAGAAAAAAATCACTGGATATACCACCGTTGATATATCCCAATGGCATCGTAAAGAACATTT
TGAGGCATTTCAGTCAGTTGCTCAATGTACCTATAACCAGACCGTTCAGCTGGATATTACGGCCTTTTTA
AAGACCGTAAAGAAAAATAAGCACAAGTTTTATCCGGCCTTTATTCACATTCTTGCCCGCCTGATGAATG
CTCATCCGGAATTTCGTATGGCAATGAAAGACGGTGAGCTGGTGATATGGGATAGTGTTCACCCTTGTTA
CACCGTTTTCCATGAGCAAACTGAAACGTTTTCATCGCTCTGGAGTGAATACCACGACGATTTCCGGCAG
TTTCTACACATATATTCGCAAGATGTGGCGTGTTACGGTGAAAACCTGGCCTATTTCCCTAAAGGGTTTA
TTGAGAATATGTTTTTTGTCTCAGCCAATCCCTGGGTGAGTTTCACCAGTTTTGATTTAAACGTGGCCAA
TATGGACAACTTCTTCGCCCCCGTTTTCACCATGGGCAAATATTATACGCAAGGCGACAAGGTGCTGATG
CCGCTGGCGATTCAGGTTCATCATGCCGTTTGTGATGGCTTCCATGTCGGCAGAATGCTTAATGAATTAC
AACAGTACTGCGATGAGTGGCAGGGCGGGGCGTAATGAGGGCCCAAATGTAATCACCTGGCTCACCTTCG
GGTGGGCCTTTCTGCGTTGCTGGCGTTTTTCCATAGGCTCCGCCCCCCTGACGAGCATCACAAAAATCGA
TGCTCAAGTCAGAGGTGGCGAAACCCGACAGGACTATAAAGATACCAGGCGTTTCCCCCTGGAAGCTCCC
TCGTGCGCTCTCCTGTTCCGACCCTGCCGCTTACCGGATACCTGTCCGCCTTTCTCCCTTCGGGAAGCGT
GGCGCTTTCTCATAGCTCACGCTGTAGGTATCTCAGTTCGGTGTAGGTCGTTCGCTCCAAGCTGGGCTGT
GTGCACGAACCCCCCGTTCAGCCCGACCGCTGCGCCTTATCCGGTAACTATCGTCTTGAGTCCAACCCGG
TAAGACACGACTTATCGCCACTGGCAGCAGCCACTGGTAACAGGATTAGCAGAGCGAGGTATGTAGGCGG
TGCTACAGAGTTCTTGAAGTGGTGGCCTAACTACGGCTACACTAGAAGAACAGTATTTGGTATCTGCGCT
CTGCTGAAGCCAGTTACCTCGGAAAAAGAGTTGGTAGCTCTTGATCCGGCAAACAAACCACCGCTGGTAG
CGGTGGTTTTTTTGTTTGCAAGCAGCAGATTACGCGCAGAAAAAAAGGATCTCAAGAAGATCCTTTGATT
TTCTACCGAAGAAAGGCCCACCCGTGAAGGTGAGCCAGTGAGTTGATTGCAGTCCAGTTACGCTGGAGTC
TGAGGCTCGTCCTGAATGATATCAAGCTTGAATTCGTTTGTAAAACGACGGCCAGTGCTAACCGTATCGC
ATTGGCCATACCTACA
